>Addgene plasmid #112219 | pX458-DsRed2 | depositor full sequence | sequence record 211355 | pX458-DsRed2 sequence 9253 bps
GAGGGCCTATTTCCCATGATTCCTTCATATTTGCATATACGATACAAGGCTGTTAGAGAGATAATTGGAA
TTAATTTGACTGTAAACACAAAGATATTAGTACAAAATACGTGACGTAGAAAGTAATAATTTCTTGGGTA
GTTTGCAGTTTTAAAATTATGTTTTAAAATGGACTATCATATGCTTACCGTAACTTGAAAGTATTTCGAT
TTCTTGGCTTTATATATCTTGTGGAAAGGACGAAACACCGGGTCTTCGAGAAGACCTGTTTTAGAGCTAG
AAATAGCAAGTTAAAATAAGGCTAGTCCGTTATCAACTTGAAAAAGTGGCACCGAGTCGGTGCTTTTTTG
TTTTAGAGCTAGAAATAGCAAGTTAAAATAAGGCTAGTCCGTTTTTAGCGCGTGCGCCAATTCTGCAGAC
AAATGGCTCTAGAGGTACCCGTTACATAACTTACGGTAAATGGCCCGCCTGGCTGACCGCCCAACGACCC
CCGCCCATTGACGTCAATAGTAACGCCAATAGGGACTTTCCATTGACGTCAATGGGTGGAGTATTTACGG
TAAACTGCCCACTTGGCAGTACATCAAGTGTATCATATGCCAAGTACGCCCCCTATTGACGTCAATGACG
GTAAATGGCCCGCCTGGCATTGTGCCCAGTACATGACCTTATGGGACTTTCCTACTTGGCAGTACATCTA
CGTATTAGTCATCGCTATTACCATGGTCGAGGTGAGCCCCACGTTCTGCTTCACTCTCCCCATCTCCCCC
CCCTCCCCACCCCCAATTTTGTATTTATTTATTTTTTAATTATTTTGTGCAGCGATGGGGGCGGGGGGGG
GGGGGGGGCGCGCGCCAGGCGGGGCGGGGCGGGGCGAGGGGCGGGGCGGGGCGAGGCGGAGAGGTGCGGC
GGCAGCCAATCAGAGCGGCGCGCTCCGAAAGTTTCCTTTTATGGCGAGGCGGCGGCGGCGGCGGCCCTAT
AAAAAGCGAAGCGCGCGGCGGGCGGGAGTCGCTGCGACGCTGCCTTCGCCCCGTGCCCCGCTCCGCCGCC
GCCTCGCGCCGCCCGCCCCGGCTCTGACTGACCGCGTTACTCCCACAGGTGAGCGGGCGGGACGGCCCTT
CTCCTCCGGGCTGTAATTAGCTGAGCAAGAGGTAAGGGTTTAAGGGATGGTTGGTTGGTGGGGTATTAAT
GTTTAATTACCTGGAGCACCTGCCTGAAATCACTTTTTTTCAGGTTGGACCGGTGCCACCATGGACTATA
AGGACCACGACGGAGACTACAAGGATCATGATATTGATTACAAAGACGATGACGATAAGATGGCCCCAAA
GAAGAAGCGGAAGGTCGGTATCCACGGAGTCCCAGCAGCCGACAAGAAGTACAGCATCGGCCTGGACATC
GGCACCAACTCTGTGGGCTGGGCCGTGATCACCGACGAGTACAAGGTGCCCAGCAAGAAATTCAAGGTGC
TGGGCAACACCGACCGGCACAGCATCAAGAAGAACCTGATCGGAGCCCTGCTGTTCGACAGCGGCGAAAC
AGCCGAGGCCACCCGGCTGAAGAGAACCGCCAGAAGAAGATACACCAGACGGAAGAACCGGATCTGCTAT
CTGCAAGAGATCTTCAGCAACGAGATGGCCAAGGTGGACGACAGCTTCTTCCACAGACTGGAAGAGTCCT
TCCTGGTGGAAGAGGATAAGAAGCACGAGCGGCACCCCATCTTCGGCAACATCGTGGACGAGGTGGCCTA
CCACGAGAAGTACCCCACCATCTACCACCTGAGAAAGAAACTGGTGGACAGCACCGACAAGGCCGACCTG
CGGCTGATCTATCTGGCCCTGGCCCACATGATCAAGTTCCGGGGCCACTTCCTGATCGAGGGCGACCTGA
ACCCCGACAACAGCGACGTGGACAAGCTGTTCATCCAGCTGGTGCAGACCTACAACCAGCTGTTCGAGGA
AAACCCCATCAACGCCAGCGGCGTGGACGCCAAGGCCATCCTGTCTGCCAGACTGAGCAAGAGCAGACGG
CTGGAAAATCTGATCGCCCAGCTGCCCGGCGAGAAGAAGAATGGCCTGTTCGGAAACCTGATTGCCCTGA
GCCTGGGCCTGACCCCCAACTTCAAGAGCAACTTCGACCTGGCCGAGGATGCCAAACTGCAGCTGAGCAA
GGACACCTACGACGACGACCTGGACAACCTGCTGGCCCAGATCGGCGACCAGTACGCCGACCTGTTTCTG
GCCGCCAAGAACCTGTCCGACGCCATCCTGCTGAGCGACATCCTGAGAGTGAACACCGAGATCACCAAGG
CCCCCCTGAGCGCCTCTATGATCAAGAGATACGACGAGCACCACCAGGACCTGACCCTGCTGAAAGCTCT
CGTGCGGCAGCAGCTGCCTGAGAAGTACAAAGAGATTTTCTTCGACCAGAGCAAGAACGGCTACGCCGGC
TACATTGACGGCGGAGCCAGCCAGGAAGAGTTCTACAAGTTCATCAAGCCCATCCTGGAAAAGATGGACG
GCACCGAGGAACTGCTCGTGAAGCTGAACAGAGAGGACCTGCTGCGGAAGCAGCGGACCTTCGACAACGG
CAGCATCCCCCACCAGATCCACCTGGGAGAGCTGCACGCCATTCTGCGGCGGCAGGAAGATTTTTACCCA
TTCCTGAAGGACAACCGGGAAAAGATCGAGAAGATCCTGACCTTCCGCATCCCCTACTACGTGGGCCCTC
TGGCCAGGGGAAACAGCAGATTCGCCTGGATGACCAGAAAGAGCGAGGAAACCATCACCCCCTGGAACTT
CGAGGAAGTGGTGGACAAGGGCGCTTCCGCCCAGAGCTTCATCGAGCGGATGACCAACTTCGATAAGAAC
CTGCCCAACGAGAAGGTGCTGCCCAAGCACAGCCTGCTGTACGAGTACTTCACCGTGTATAACGAGCTGA
CCAAAGTGAAATACGTGACCGAGGGAATGAGAAAGCCCGCCTTCCTGAGCGGCGAGCAGAAAAAGGCCAT
CGTGGACCTGCTGTTCAAGACCAACCGGAAAGTGACCGTGAAGCAGCTGAAAGAGGACTACTTCAAGAAA
ATCGAGTGCTTCGACTCCGTGGAAATCTCCGGCGTGGAAGATCGGTTCAACGCCTCCCTGGGCACATACC
ACGATCTGCTGAAAATTATCAAGGACAAGGACTTCCTGGACAATGAGGAAAACGAGGACATTCTGGAAGA
TATCGTGCTGACCCTGACACTGTTTGAGGACAGAGAGATGATCGAGGAACGGCTGAAAACCTATGCCCAC
CTGTTCGACGACAAAGTGATGAAGCAGCTGAAGCGGCGGAGATACACCGGCTGGGGCAGGCTGAGCCGGA
AGCTGATCAACGGCATCCGGGACAAGCAGTCCGGCAAGACAATCCTGGATTTCCTGAAGTCCGACGGCTT
CGCCAACAGAAACTTCATGCAGCTGATCCACGACGACAGCCTGACCTTTAAAGAGGACATCCAGAAAGCC
CAGGTGTCCGGCCAGGGCGATAGCCTGCACGAGCACATTGCCAATCTGGCCGGCAGCCCCGCCATTAAGA
AGGGCATCCTGCAGACAGTGAAGGTGGTGGACGAGCTCGTGAAAGTGATGGGCCGGCACAAGCCCGAGAA
CATCGTGATCGAAATGGCCAGAGAGAACCAGACCACCCAGAAGGGACAGAAGAACAGCCGCGAGAGAATG
AAGCGGATCGAAGAGGGCATCAAAGAGCTGGGCAGCCAGATCCTGAAAGAACACCCCGTGGAAAACACCC
AGCTGCAGAACGAGAAGCTGTACCTGTACTACCTGCAGAATGGGCGGGATATGTACGTGGACCAGGAACT
GGACATCAACCGGCTGTCCGACTACGATGTGGACCATATCGTGCCTCAGAGCTTTCTGAAGGACGACTCC
ATCGACAACAAGGTGCTGACCAGAAGCGACAAGAACCGGGGCAAGAGCGACAACGTGCCCTCCGAAGAGG
TCGTGAAGAAGATGAAGAACTACTGGCGGCAGCTGCTGAACGCCAAGCTGATTACCCAGAGAAAGTTCGA
CAATCTGACCAAGGCCGAGAGAGGCGGCCTGAGCGAACTGGATAAGGCCGGCTTCATCAAGAGACAGCTG
GTGGAAACCCGGCAGATCACAAAGCACGTGGCACAGATCCTGGACTCCCGGATGAACACTAAGTACGACG
AGAATGACAAGCTGATCCGGGAAGTGAAAGTGATCACCCTGAAGTCCAAGCTGGTGTCCGATTTCCGGAA
GGATTTCCAGTTTTACAAAGTGCGCGAGATCAACAACTACCACCACGCCCACGACGCCTACCTGAACGCC
GTCGTGGGAACCGCCCTGATCAAAAAGTACCCTAAGCTGGAAAGCGAGTTCGTGTACGGCGACTACAAGG
TGTACGACGTGCGGAAGATGATCGCCAAGAGCGAGCAGGAAATCGGCAAGGCTACCGCCAAGTACTTCTT
CTACAGCAACATCATGAACTTTTTCAAGACCGAGATTACCCTGGCCAACGGCGAGATCCGGAAGCGGCCT
CTGATCGAGACAAACGGCGAAACCGGGGAGATCGTGTGGGATAAGGGCCGGGATTTTGCCACCGTGCGGA
AAGTGCTGAGCATGCCCCAAGTGAATATCGTGAAAAAGACCGAGGTGCAGACAGGCGGCTTCAGCAAAGA
GTCTATCCTGCCCAAGAGGAACAGCGATAAGCTGATCGCCAGAAAGAAGGACTGGGACCCTAAGAAGTAC
GGCGGCTTCGACAGCCCCACCGTGGCCTATTCTGTGCTGGTGGTGGCCAAAGTGGAAAAGGGCAAGTCCA
AGAAACTGAAGAGTGTGAAAGAGCTGCTGGGGATCACCATCATGGAAAGAAGCAGCTTCGAGAAGAATCC
CATCGACTTTCTGGAAGCCAAGGGCTACAAAGAAGTGAAAAAGGACCTGATCATCAAGCTGCCTAAGTAC
TCCCTGTTCGAGCTGGAAAACGGCCGGAAGAGAATGCTGGCCTCTGCCGGCGAACTGCAGAAGGGAAACG
AACTGGCCCTGCCCTCCAAATATGTGAACTTCCTGTACCTGGCCAGCCACTATGAGAAGCTGAAGGGCTC
CCCCGAGGATAATGAGCAGAAACAGCTGTTTGTGGAACAGCACAAGCACTACCTGGACGAGATCATCGAG
CAGATCAGCGAGTTCTCCAAGAGAGTGATCCTGGCCGACGCTAATCTGGACAAAGTGCTGTCCGCCTACA
ACAAGCACCGGGATAAGCCCATCAGAGAGCAGGCCGAGAATATCATCCACCTGTTTACCCTGACCAATCT
GGGAGCCCCTGCCGCCTTCAAGTACTTTGACACCACCATCGACCGGAAGAGGTACACCAGCACCAAAGAG
GTGCTGGACGCCACCCTGATCCACCAGAGCATCACCGGCCTGTACGAGACACGGATCGACCTGTCTCAGC
TGGGAGGCGACAAAAGGCCGGCGGCCACGAAAAAGGCCGGCCAGGCAAAAAAGAAAAAGGAATTCGGCAG
TGGAGAGGGCAGAGGAAGTCTGCTAACATGCGGTGACGTCGAGGAGAATCCTGGCCCAATGGCCTCCTCC
GAGAACGTCATCACCGAGTTCATGCGCTTCAAGGTGCGCATGGAGGGCACCGTGAACGGCCACGAGTTCG
AGATCGAGGGCGAGGGCGAGGGCCGCCCCTACGAGGGCCACAACACCGTGAAGCTGAAGGTGACCAAGGG
CGGCCCCCTGCCCTTCGCCTGGGACATCCTGTCCCCCCAGTTCCAGTACGGCTCCAAGGTGTACGTGAAG
CACCCCGCCGACATCCCCGACTACAAGAAGCTGTCCTTCCCCGAGGGCTTCAAGTGGGAGCGCGTGATGA
ACTTCGAGGACGGCGGCGTGGCGACCGTGACCCAGGACTCCTCCCTGCAGGACGGCTGCTTCATCTACAA
GGTGAAGTTCATCGGCGTGAACTTCCCCTCCGACGGCCCCGTGATGCAGAAGAAAACCATGGGCTGGGAG
GCCTCCACCGAGCGCCTGTACCCCCGCGACGGCGTGCTGAAGGGCGAGACCCACAAGGCCCTGAAGCTGA
AGGACGGCGGCCACTACCTGGTGGAGTTCAAGTCCATCTACATGGCCAAGAAGCCCGTGCAGCTGCCCGG
CTACTACTACGTGGACGCCAAGCTGGACATCACCTCCCACAACGAGGACTACACCATCGTGGAGCAGTAC
GAGCGCACCGAGGGCCGCCACCACCTGTTCCTGTAGGAATTCTAACTAGAGCTCGCTGATCAGCCTCGAC
TGTGCCTTCTAGTTGCCAGCCATCTGTTGTTTGCCCCTCCCCCGTGCCTTCCTTGACCCTGGAAGGTGCC
ACTCCCACTGTCCTTTCCTAATAAAATGAGGAAATTGCATCGCATTGTCTGAGTAGGTGTCATTCTATTC
TGGGGGGTGGGGTGGGGCAGGACAGCAAGGGGGAGGATTGGGAAGAGAATAGCAGGCATGCTGGGGAGCG
GCCGCAGGAACCCCTAGTGATGGAGTTGGCCACTCCCTCTCTGCGCGCTCGCTCGCTCACTGAGGCCGGG
CGACCAAAGGTCGCCCGACGCCCGGGCTTTGCCCGGGCGGCCTCAGTGAGCGAGCGAGCGCGCAGCTGCC
TGCAGGGGCGCCTGATGCGGTATTTTCTCCTTACGCATCTGTGCGGTATTTCACACCGCATA
[142 nt withheld, positions 6713-6854]
C
[141 nt withheld, positions 6856-6996]
CCTTTGACGTTGGAGTCCACGTTCTTT
[37 nt withheld, positions 7024-7060]
ACCCTATCTCGGGCTATTCTTTTGATTTATAAGGGATTTTGCCGATTTCGGCCTATTGGTTAAAAAATGA
GCTGATTTAACAAAAATTTAACGCGAATTTTAACAAAATATTAACGTTTACAATTTTATGGTGCACTCTC
AGTACAATCTGCTCTGATGCCGCATAGTTAAGCCAGCCCCGACACCCGCCAACACCCGCTGACGCGCCCT
GACGGGCTTGTCTGCTCCCGGCATCCGCTTACAGACAAGCTGTGACCGTCTCCGGGAGCTGCATGTGTCA
GAGGTTTTCACCGTCATCACCGAAACGCGCGAGACGAAAGGGCCTCGTGATACGCCTATTTTTATAGGTT
AATGTCATGATAATAATGGTTTCTTAGACGTCAGGTGGCACTTTTCGGGGAAATGTGCGCGGAACCCCTA
TTTGTTTATTTTTCTAAATACATTCAAATATGTATCCGCTCATGAGACAATAACCCTGATAAATGCTTCA
ATAATATTGAAAAAGGAAGAGTATGAGTATTCAACATTTCCGTGTCGCCCTTATTCCCTTTTTTGCGGCA
TTTTGCCTTCCTGTTTTTGCTCACCCAGAAACGCTGGTGAAAGTAAAAGATGCTGAAGATCAGTTGGGTG
CACGAGTGGGTTACATCGAACTGGATCTCAACAGCGGTAAGATCCTTGAGAGTTTTCGCCCCGAAGAACG
TTTTCCAATGATGAGCACTTTTAAAGTTCTGCTATGTGGCGCGGTATTATCCCGTATTGACGCCGGGCAA
GAGCAACTCGGTCGCCGCATACACTATTCTCAGAATGACTTGGTTGAGTACTCACCAGTCACAGAAAAGC
ATCTTACGGATGGCATGACAGTAAGAGAATTATGCAGTGCTGCCATAACCATGAGTGATAACACTGCGGC
CAACTTACTTCTGACAACGATCGGAGGACCGAAGGAGCTAACCGCTTTTTTGCACAACATGGGGGATCAT
GTAACTCGCCTTGATCGTTGGGAACCGGAGCTGAATGAAGCCATACCAAACGACGAGCGTGACACCACGA
TGCCTGTAGCAATGGCAACAACGTTGCGCAAACTATTAACTGGCGAACTACTTACTCTAGCTTCCCGGCA
ACAATTAATAGACTGGATGGAGGCGGATAAAGTTGCAGGACCACTTCTGCGCTCGGCCCTTCCGGCTGGC
TGGTTTATTGCTGATAAATCTGGAGCCGGTGAGCGTGGAAGCCGCGGTATCATTGCAGCACTGGGGCCAG
ATGGTAAGCCCTCCCGTATCGTAGTTATCTACACGACGGGGAGTCAGGCAACTATGGATGAACGAAATAG
ACAGATCGCTGAGATAGGTGCCTCACTGATTAAGCATTGGTAACTGTCAGACCAAGTTTACTCATATATA
CTTTAGATTGATTTAAAACTTCATTTTTAATTTAAAAGGATCTAGGTGAAGATCCTTTTTGATAATCTCA
TGACCAAAATCCCTTAACGTGAGTTTTCGTTCCACTGAGCGTCAGACCCCGTAGAAAAGATCAAAGGATC
TTCTTGAGATCCTTTTTTTCTGCGCGTAATCTGCTGCTTGCAAACAAAAAAACCACCGCTACCAGCGGTG
GTTTGTTTGCCGGATCAAGAGCTACCAACTCTTTTTCCGAAGGTAACTGGCTTCAGCAGAGCGCAGATAC
CAAATACTGTCCTTCTAGTGTAGCCGTAGTTAGGCCACCACTTCAAGAACTCTGTAGCACCGCCTACATA
CCTCGCTCTGCTAATCCTGTTACCAGTGGCTGCTGCCAGTGGCGATAAGTCGTGTCTTACCGGGTTGGAC
TCAAGACGATAGTTACCGGATAAGGCGCAGCGGTCGGGCTGAACGGGGGGTTCGTGCACACAGCCCAGCT
TGGAGCGAACGACCTACACCGAACTGAGATACCTACAGCGTGAGCTATGAGAAAGCGCCACGCTTCCCGA
AGGGAGAAAGGCGGACAGGTATCCGGTAAGCGGCAGGGTCGGAACAGGAGAGCGCACGAGGGAGCTTCCA
GGGGGAAACGCCTGGTATCTTTATAGTCCTGTCGGGTTTCGCCACCTCTGACTTGAGCGTCGATTTTTGT
GATGCTCGTCAGGGGGGCGGAGCCTATGGAAAAACGCCAGCAACGCGGCCTTTTTACGGTTCCTGGCCTT
TTGCTGGCCTTTTGCTCACATGT
Features (pLannotate 1.2.2; 19 found; start..end, strand, type, name):
      1..241     +  promoter       U6 promoter: RNA polymerase III promoter for human U6 snRNA
    268..343     +  misc_RNA       gRNA scaffold: guide RNA scaffold for the Streptococcus pyogenes CRISPR/Cas9 system
    350..393     +  misc_RNA       gRNA scaffold (fragment): guide RNA scaffold for the Streptococcus pyogenes CRISPR/Cas9 system
    440..725     +  enhancer       CMV enhancer: human cytomegalovirus immediate early enhancer; contains an 18-bp deletion relative to the standard CMV enhancer
    727..1004    +  promoter       chicken β-actin promoter: No description available
   1005..1233    +  intron         hybrid intron: hybrid between chicken β-actin (CBA) and minute virus of mice (MMV) introns (Gray et al., 2011)
   1371..2972    +  CDS            Cas9(N): N-terminal portion of Streptococcus pyogenes Cas9 (Zetsche et al., 2015)
   2973..5471    +  CDS            Cas9(C): C-terminal portion of Streptococcus pyogenes Cas9 (Zetsche et al., 2015)
   5472..5519    +  CDS            nucleoplasmin NLS: bipartite nuclear localization signal from nucleoplasmin
   5589..6263    +  CDS            DsRed2: DsRed2 is a basic (constitutively fluorescent) red fluorescent protein published in 2006, derived from Discosoma sp..
   6300..6411    +  polyA_signal   bGH poly(A) signal: bovine growth hormone polyadenylation signal
   6516..6656    +  repeat_region  AAV2 ITR: inverted terminal repeat of adeno-associated virus serotype 2 inverted
   6661..6712    -  misc_feature   bom (fragment): basis of mobility region from pBR322
   6731..7111    +  rep_origin     M13 ori (sequence partly withheld): M13 bacteriophage origin of replication; arrow indicates direction of (+) strand synthesis
   7187..7236    -  misc_feature   bom (fragment): basis of mobility region from pBR322
   7338..7373    -  CDS            rop (fragment): Rop protein, which maintains plasmids at low copy number; rop
   7468..7572    +  promoter       AmpR promoter: bla
   7573..8433    +  CDS            AmpR: β-lactamase; bla; confers resistance to ampicillin, carbenicillin, and related antibiotics
   8604..9192    +  rep_origin     ori: high-copy-number ColE1/pMB1/pBR322/pUC origin of replication
