>Addgene plasmid #112219 | pX458-DsRed2 | addgene full sequence | sequence record 215205 | Addgene NGS Result
GAGGGCCTATTTCCCATGATTCCTTCATATTTGCATATACGATACAAGGCTGTTAGAGAGATAATTGGAA
TTAATTTGACTGTAAACACAAAGATATTAGTACAAAATACGTGACGTAGAAAGTAATAATTTCTTGGGTA
GTTTGCAGTTTTAAAATTATGTTTTAAAATGGACTATCATATGCTTACCGTAACTTGAAAGTATTTCGAT
TTCTTGGCTTTATATATCTTGTGGAAAGGACGAAACACCGGGTCTTCGAGAAGACCTGTTTTAGAGCTAG
AAATAGCAAGTTAAAATAAGGCTAGTCCGTTATCAACTTGAAAAAGTGGCACCGAGTCGGTGCTTTTTTG
TTTTAGAGCTAGAAATAGCAAGTTAAAATAAGGCTAGTCCGTTTTTAGCGCGTGCGCCAATTCTGCAGAC
AAATGGCTCTAGAGGTACCCGTTACATAACTTACGGTAAATGGCCCGCCTGGCTGACCGCCCAACGACCC
CCGCCCATTGACGTCAATAGTAACGCCAATAGGGACTTTCCATTGACGTCAATGGGTGGAGTATTTACGG
TAAACTGCCCACTTGGCAGTACATCAAGTGTATCATATGCCAAGTACGCCCCCTATTGACGTCAATGACG
GTAAATGGCCCGCCTGGCATTGTGCCCAGTACATGACCTTATGGGACTTTCCTACTTGGCAGTACATCTA
CGTATTAGTCATCGCTATTACCATGGTCGAGGTGAGCCCCACGTTCTGCTTCACTCTCCCCATCTCCCCC
CCCTCCCCACCCCCAATTTTGTATTTATTTATTTTTTAATTATTTTGTGCAGCGATGGGGGCGGGGGGGG
GGGGGGGGCGCGCGCCAGGGGGGGGGGGGGGGGGGGGGGGGGGGGGGGGGGCGGGGCGGGGGGGGGCGGC
GGCAGCCAATCAGAGCGGCGCGCTCCGAAAGTTTCCTTTTATGGCGAGGCGGCGGCGGCGGCGGCCCTAT
AAAAAGCGAAGCGCGCGGCGGGCGGGAGTCGCTGCGCGCTGCCTTCGCCCCGTGCCCCGCTCCGCCGCCG
CCTCGCGCCGCCCGCCCCGGCTCTGACTGACCGCGTTACTCCCACAGGTGAGCGGGCGGGACGGCCCTTC
TCCTCCGGGCTGTAATTAGCTGAGCAAGAGGTAAGGGTTTAAGGGATGGTTGGTTGGTGGGGTATTAATG
TTTAATTACCTGGAGCACCTGCCTGAAATCACTTTTTTTCAGGTTGGACCGGTGCCACCATGGACTATAA
GGACCACGACGGAGACTACAAGGATCATGATATTGATTACAAAGACGATGACGATAAGATGGCCCCAAAG
AAGAAGCGGAAGGTCGGTATCCACGGAGTCCCAGCAGCCGACAAGAAGTACAGCATCGGCCTGGACATCG
GCACCAACTCTGTGGGCTGGGCCGTGATCACCGACGAGTACAAGGTGCCCAGCAAGAAATTCAAGGTGCT
GGGCAACACCGACCGGCACAGCATCAAGAAGAACCTGATCGGAGCCCTGCTGTTCGACAGCGGCGAAACA
GCCGAGGCCACCCGGCTGAAGAGAACCGCCAGAAGAAGATACACCAGACGGAAGAACCGGATCTGCTATC
TGCAAGAGATCTTCAGCAACGAGATGGCCAAGGTGGACGACAGCTTCTTCCACAGACTGGAAGAGTCCTT
CCTGGTGGAAGAGGATAAGAAGCACGAGCGGCACCCCATCTTCGGCAACATCGTGGACGAGGTGGCCTAC
CACGAGAAGTACCCCACCATCTACCACCTGAGAAAGAAACTGGTGGACAGCACCGACAAGGCCGACCTGC
GGCTGATCTATCTGGCCCTGGCCCACATGATCAAGTTCCGGGGCCACTTCCTGATCGAGGGCGACCTGAA
CCCCGACAACAGCGACGTGGACAAGCTGTTCATCCAGCTGGTGCAGACCTACAACCAGCTGTTCGAGGAA
AACCCCATCAACGCCAGCGGCGTGGACGCCAAGGCCATCCTGTCTGCCAGACTGAGCAAGAGCAGACGGC
TGGAAAATCTGATCGCCCAGCTGCCCGGCGAGAAGAAGAATGGCCTGTTCGGAAACCTGATTGCCCTGAG
CCTGGGCCTGACCCCCAACTTCAAGAGCAACTTCGACCTGGCCGAGGATGCCAAACTGCAGCTGAGCAAG
GACACCTACGACGACGACCTGGACAACCTGCTGGCCCAGATCGGCGACCAGTACGCCGACCTGTTTCTGG
CCGCCAAGAACCTGTCCGACGCCATCCTGCTGAGCGACATCCTGAGAGTGAACACCGAGATCACCAAGGC
CCCCCTGAGCGCCTCTATGATCAAGAGATACGACGAGCACCACCAGGACCTGACCCTGCTGAAAGCTCTC
GTGCGGCAGCAGCTGCCTGAGAAGTACAAAGAGATTTTCTTCGACCAGAGCAAGAACGGCTACGCCGGCT
ACATTGACGGCGGAGCCAGCCAGGAAGAGTTCTACAAGTTCATCAAGCCCATCCTGGAAAAGATGGACGG
CACCGAGGAACTGCTCGTGAAGCTGAACAGAGAGGACCTGCTGCGGAAGCAGCGGACCTTCGACAACGGC
AGCATCCCCCACCAGATCCACCTGGGAGAGCTGCACGCCATTCTGCGGCGGCAGGAAGATTTTTACCCAT
TCCTGAAGGACAACCGGGAAAAGATCGAGAAGATCCTGACCTTCCGCATCCCCTACTACGTGGGCCCTCT
GGCCAGGGGAAACAGCAGATTCGCCTGGATGACCAGAAAGAGCGAGGAAACCATCACCCCCTGGAACTTC
GAGGAAGTGGTGGACAAGGGCGCTTCCGCCCAGAGCTTCATCGAGCGGATGACCAACTTCGATAAGAACC
TGCCCAACGAGAAGGTGCTGCCCAAGCACAGCCTGCTGTACGAGTACTTCACCGTGTATAACGAGCTGAC
CAAAGTGAAATACGTGACCGAGGGAATGAGAAAGCCCGCCTTCCTGAGCGGCGAGCAGAAAAAGGCCATC
GTGGACCTGCTGTTCAAGACCAACCGGAAAGTGACCGTGAAGCAGCTGAAAGAGGACTACTTCAAGAAAA
TCGAGTGCTTCGACTCCGTGGAAATCTCCGGCGTGGAAGATCGGTTCAACGCCTCCCTGGGCACATACCA
CGATCTGCTGAAAATTATCAAGGACAAGGACTTCCTGGACAATGAGGAAAACGAGGACATTCTGGAAGAT
ATCGTGCTGACCCTGACACTGTTTGAGGACAGAGAGATGATCGAGGAACGGCTGAAAACCTATGCCCACC
TGTTCGACGACAAAGTGATGAAGCAGCTGAAGCGGCGGAGATACACCGGCTGGGGCAGGCTGAGCCGGAA
GCTGATCAACGGCATCCGGGACAAGCAGTCCGGCAAGACAATCCTGGATTTCCTGAAGTCCGACGGCTTC
GCCAACAGAAACTTCATGCAGCTGATCCACGACGACAGCCTGACCTTTAAAGAGGACATCCAGAAAGCCC
AGGTGTCCGGCCAGGGCGATAGCCTGCACGAGCACATTGCCAATCTGGCCGGCAGCCCCGCCATTAAGAA
GGGCATCCTGCAGACAGTGAAGGTGGTGGACGAGCTCGTGAAAGTGATGGGCCGGCACAAGCCCGAGAAC
ATCGTGATCGAAATGGCCAGAGAGAACCAGACCACCCAGAAGGGACAGAAGAACAGCCGCGAGAGAATGA
AGCGGATCGAAGAGGGCATCAAAGAGCTGGGCAGCCAGATCCTGAAAGAACACCCCGTGGAAAACACCCA
GCTGCAGAACGAGAAGCTGTACCTGTACTACCTGCAGAATGGGCGGGATATGTACGTGGACCAGGAACTG
GACATCAACCGGCTGTCCGACTACGATGTGGACCATATCGTGCCTCAGAGCTTTCTGAAGGACGACTCCA
TCGACAACAAGGTGCTGACCAGAAGCGACAAGAACCGGGGCAAGAGCGACAACGTGCCCTCCGAAGAGGT
CGTGAAGAAGATGAAGAACTACTGGCGGCAGCTGCTGAACGCCAAGCTGATTACCCAGAGAAAGTTCGAC
AATCTGACCAAGGCCGAGAGAGGCGGCCTGAGCGAACTGGATAAGGCCGGCTTCATCAAGAGACAGCTGG
TGGAAACCCGGCAGATCACAAAGCACGTGGCACAGATCCTGGACTCCCGGATGAACACTAAGTACGACGA
GAATGACAAGCTGATCCGGGAAGTGAAAGTGATCACCCTGAAGTCCAAGCTGGTGTCCGATTTCCGGAAG
GATTTCCAGTTTTACAAAGTGCGCGAGATCAACAACTACCACCACGCCCACGACGCCTACCTGAACGCCG
TCGTGGGAACCGCCCTGATCAAAAAGTACCCTAAGCTGGAAAGCGAGTTCGTGTACGGCGACTACAAGGT
GTACGACGTGCGGAAGATGATCGCCAAGAGCGAGCAGGAAATCGGCAAGGCTACCGCCAAGTACTTCTTC
TACAGCAACATCATGAACTTTTTCAAGACCGAGATTACCCTGGCCAACGGCGAGATCCGGAAGCGGCCTC
TGATCGAGACAAACGGCGAAACCGGGGAGATCGTGTGGGATAAGGGCCGGGATTTTGCCACCGTGCGGAA
AGTGCTGAGCATGCCCCAAGTGAATATCGTGAAAAAGACCGAGGTGCAGACAGGCGGCTTCAGCAAAGAG
TCTATCCTGCCCAAGAGGAACAGCGATAAGCTGATCGCCAGAAAGAAGGACTGGGACCCTAAGAAGTACG
GCGGCTTCGACAGCCCCACCGTGGCCTATTCTGTGCTGGTGGTGGCCAAAGTGGAAAAGGGCAAGTCCAA
GAAACTGAAGAGTGTGAAAGAGCTGCTGGGGATCACCATCATGGAAAGAAGCAGCTTCGAGAAGAATCCC
ATCGACTTTCTGGAAGCCAAGGGCTACAAAGAAGTGAAAAAGGACCTGATCATCAAGCTGCCTAAGTACT
CCCTGTTCGAGCTGGAAAACGGCCGGAAGAGAATGCTGGCCTCTGCCGGCGAACTGCAGAAGGGAAACGA
ACTGGCCCTGCCCTCCAAATATGTGAACTTCCTGTACCTGGCCAGCCACTATGAGAAGCTGAAGGGCTCC
CCCGAGGATAATGAGCAGAAACAGCTGTTTGTGGAACAGCACAAGCACTACCTGGACGAGATCATCGAGC
AGATCAGCGAGTTCTCCAAGAGAGTGATCCTGGCCGACGCTAATCTGGACAAAGTGCTGTCCGCCTACAA
CAAGCACCGGGATAAGCCCATCAGAGAGCAGGCCGAGAATATCATCCACCTGTTTACCCTGACCAATCTG
GGAGCCCCTGCCGCCTTCAAGTACTTTGACACCACCATCGACCGGAAGAGGTACACCAGCACCAAAGAGG
TGCTGGACGCCACCCTGATCCACCAGAGCATCACCGGCCTGTACGAGACACGGATCGACCTGTCTCAGCT
GGGAGGCGACAAAAGGCCGGCGGCCACGAAAAAGGCCGGCCAGGCAAAAAAGAAAAAGGAATTCGGCAGT
GGAGAGGGCAGAGGAAGTCTGCTAACATGCGGTGACGTCGAGGAGAATCCTGGCCCAATGGCCTCCTCCG
AGAACGTCATCACCGAGTTCATGCGCTTCAAGGTGCGCATGGAGGGCACCGTGAACGGCCACGAGTTCGA
GATCGAGGGCGAGGGCGAGGGCCGCCCCTACGAGGGCCACAACACCGTGAAGCTGAAGGTGACCAAGGGC
GGCCCCCTGCCCTTCGCCTGGGACATCCTGTCCCCCCAGTTCCAGTACGGCTCCAAGGTGTACGTGAAGC
ACCCCGCCGACATCCCCGACTACAAGAAGCTGTCCTTCCCCGAGGGCTTCAAGTGGGAGCGCGTGATGAA
CTTCGAGGACGGCGGCGTGGCGACCGTGACCCAGGACTCCTCCCTGCAGGACGGCTGCTTCATCTACAAG
GTGAAGTTCATCGGCGTGAACTTCCCCTCCGACGGCCCCGTGATGCAGAAGAAAACCATGGGCTGGGAGG
CCTCCACCGAGCGCCTGTACCCCCGCGACGGCGTGCTGAAGGGCGAGACCCACAAGGCCCTGAAGCTGAA
GGACGGCGGCCACTACCTGGTGGAGTTCAAGTCCATCTACATGGCCAAGAAGCCCGTGCAGCTGCCCGGC
TACTACTACGTGGACGCCAAGCTGGACATCACCTCCCACAACGAGGACTACACCATCGTGGAGCAGTACG
AGCGCACCGAGGGCCGCCACCACCTGTTCCTGTAGGAATTCTAACTAGAGCTCGCTGATCAGCCTCGACT
GTGCCTTCTAGTTGCCAGCCATCTGTTGTTTGCCCCTCCCCCGTGCCTTCCTTGACCCTGGAAGGTGCCA
CTCCCACTGTCCTTTCCTAATAAAATGAGGAAATTGCATCGCATTGTCTGAGTAGGTGTCATTCTATTCT
GGGGGGTGGGGTGGGGCAGGACAGCAAGGGGGAGGATTGGGAAGAGAATAGCAGGCATGCTGGGGAGCGG
CCGCAGGAACCCCTAGTGATGGAGTTGGCCACTCCCTCTCTGCGCGCTCGCTCGCTCACTGAGGCCGGGC
GACCAAAGGTCGCCCGACGCCCGGGCTTTGCCCGGGCGGCCTCAGTGAGCGAGCGAGCGCGCAGCTGCCT
GCAGGGGCGCCTGATGCGGTATTTTCTCCTTACGCATCTGTGCGGTATTTCACACCGCATA
[95 nt withheld, positions 6712-6806]
T
[46 nt withheld, positions 6808-6853]
C
[141 nt withheld, positions 6855-6995]
CCTTTGACGTTGGAGTCCACGTTCTTT
[37 nt withheld, positions 7023-7059]
ACTCTATCTCGGGCTATTCTTTTGATTTATAAGGGATTTTGCCGATTTCGGTCTATTGGTTAAAAAATGA
GCTGATTTAACAAAAATTTAACGCGAATTTTAACAAAATATTAACGTTTACAATTTTATGGTGCACTCTC
AGTACAATCTGCTCTGATGCCGCATAGTTAAGCCAGCCCCGACACCCGCCAACACCCGCTGACGCGCCCT
GACGGGCTTGTCTGCTCCCGGCATCCGCTTACAGACAAGCTGTGACCGTCTCCGGGAGCTGCATGTGTCA
GAGGTTTTCACCGTCATCACCGAAACGCGCGAGACGAAAGGGCCTCGTGATACGCCTATTTTTATAGGTT
AATGTCATGATAATAATGGTTTCTTAGACGTCAGGTGGCACTTTTCGGGGAAATGTGCGCGGAACCCCTA
TTTGTTTATTTTTCTAAATACATTCAAATATGTATCCGCTCATGAGACAATAACCCTGATAAATGCTTCA
ATAATATTGAAAAAGGAAGAGTATGAGTATTCAACATTTCCGTGTCGCCCTTATTCCCTTTTTTGCGGCA
TTTTGCCTTCCTGTTTTTGCTCACCCAGAAACGCTGGTGAAAGTAAAAGATGCTGAAGATCAGTTGGGTG
CACGAGTGGGTTACATCGAACTGGATCTCAACAGCGGTAAGATCCTTGAGAGTTTTCGCCCCGAAGAACG
TTTTCCAATGATGAGCACTTTTAAAGTTCTGCTATGTGGCGCGGTATTATCCCGTATTGACGCCGGGCAA
GAGCAACTCGGTCGCCGCATACACTATTCTCAGAATGACTTGGTTGAGTACTCACCAGTCACAGAAAAGC
ATCTTACGGATGGCATGACAGTAAGAGAATTATGCAGTGCTGCCATAACCATGAGTGATAACACTGCGGC
CAACTTACTTCTGACAACGATCGGAGGACCGAAGGAGCTAACCGCTTTTTTGCACAACATGGGGGATCAT
GTAACTCGCCTTGATCGTTGGGAACCGGAGCTGAATGAAGCCATACCAAACGACGAGCGTGACACCACGA
TGCCTGTAGCAATGGCAACAACGTTGCGCAAACTATTAACTGGCGAACTACTTACTCTAGCTTCCCGGCA
ACAATTAATAGACTGGATGGAGGCGGATAAAGTTGCAGGACCACTTCTGCGCTCGGCCCTTCCGGCTGGC
TGGTTTATTGCTGATAAATCTGGAGCCGGTGAGCGTGGAAGCCGCGGTATCATTGCAGCACTGGGGCCAG
ATGGTAAGCCCTCCCGTATCGTAGTTATCTACACGACGGGGAGTCAGGCAACTATGGATGAACGAAATAG
ACAGATCGCTGAGATAGGTGCCTCACTGATTAAGCATTGGTAACTGTCAGACCAAGTTTACTCATATATA
CTTTAGATTGATTTAAAACTTCATTTTTAATTTAAAAGGATCTAGGTGAAGATCCTTTTTGATAATCTCA
TGACCAAAATCCCTTAACGTGAGTTTTCGTTCCACTGAGCGTCAGACCCCGTAGAAAAGATCAAAGGATC
TTCTTGAGATCCTTTTTTTCTGCGCGTAATCTGCTGCTTGCAAACAAAAAAACCACCGCTACCAGCGGTG
GTTTGTTTGCCGGATCAAGAGCTACCAACTCTTTTTCCGAAGGTAACTGGCTTCAGCAGAGCGCAGATAC
CAAATACTGTTCTTCTAGTGTAGCCGTAGTTAGGCCACCACTTCAAGAACTCTGTAGCACCGCCTACATA
CCTCGCTCTGCTAATCCTGTTACCAGTGGCTGCTGCCAGTGGCGATAAGTCGTGTCTTACCGGGTTGGAC
TCAAGACGATAGTTACCGGATAAGGCGCAGCGGTCGGGCTGAACGGGGGGTTCGTGCACACAGCCCAGCT
TGGAGCGAACGACCTACACCGAACTGAGATACCTACAGCGTGAGCTATGAGAAAGCGCCACGCTTCCCGA
AGGGAGAAAGGCGGACAGGTATCCGGTAAGCGGCAGGGTCGGAACAGGAGAGCGCACGAGGGAGCTTCCA
GGGGGAAACGCCTGGTATCTTTATAGTCCTGTCGGGTTTCGCCACCTCTGACTTGAGCGTCGATTTTTGT
GATGCTCGTCAGGGGGGCGGAGCCTATGGAAAAACGCCAGCAACGCGGCCTTTTTACGGTTCCTGGCCTT
TTGCTGGCCTTTTGCTCACATGT
Features (pLannotate 1.2.2; 19 found; start..end, strand, type, name):
      1..241     +  promoter       U6 promoter: RNA polymerase III promoter for human U6 snRNA
    268..343     +  misc_RNA       gRNA scaffold: guide RNA scaffold for the Streptococcus pyogenes CRISPR/Cas9 system
    350..393     +  misc_RNA       gRNA scaffold (fragment): guide RNA scaffold for the Streptococcus pyogenes CRISPR/Cas9 system
    440..725     +  enhancer       CMV enhancer: human cytomegalovirus immediate early enhancer; contains an 18-bp deletion relative to the standard CMV enhancer
    727..1004    +  promoter       chicken β-actin promoter: No description available
   1005..1232    +  intron         hybrid intron: hybrid between chicken β-actin (CBA) and minute virus of mice (MMV) introns (Gray et al., 2011)
   1370..2971    +  CDS            Cas9(N): N-terminal portion of Streptococcus pyogenes Cas9 (Zetsche et al., 2015)
   2972..5470    +  CDS            Cas9(C): C-terminal portion of Streptococcus pyogenes Cas9 (Zetsche et al., 2015)
   5471..5518    +  CDS            nucleoplasmin NLS: bipartite nuclear localization signal from nucleoplasmin
   5588..6262    +  CDS            DsRed2: DsRed2 is a basic (constitutively fluorescent) red fluorescent protein published in 2006, derived from Discosoma sp..
   6299..6410    +  polyA_signal   bGH poly(A) signal: bovine growth hormone polyadenylation signal
   6515..6655    +  repeat_region  AAV2 ITR: inverted terminal repeat of adeno-associated virus serotype 2 inverted
   6660..6711    -  misc_feature   bom (fragment): basis of mobility region from pBR322
   6730..7185    +  rep_origin     f1 ori (sequence partly withheld): f1 bacteriophage origin of replication; arrow indicates direction of (+) strand synthesis
   7186..7235    -  misc_feature   bom (fragment): basis of mobility region from pBR322
   7337..7372    -  CDS            rop (fragment): Rop protein, which maintains plasmids at low copy number; rop
   7467..7571    +  promoter       AmpR promoter: bla
   7572..8432    +  CDS            AmpR: β-lactamase; bla; confers resistance to ampicillin, carbenicillin, and related antibiotics
   8603..9191    +  rep_origin     ori: high-copy-number ColE1/pMB1/pBR322/pUC origin of replication
