[The description below was written by a language model from this plasmid's Addgene catalogue record and pLannotate feature annotations shown in this document.]
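Description:
pX458-DsRed2 is a mammalian expression CRISPR plasmid of roughly 9.3 kb derived from the pX458 backbone, in which a DsRed2 red fluorescent protein is the reporter co-expressed with Cas9. It serves as an all-in-one cloning backbone: a human U6 RNA polymerase III promoter sits upstream of the S. pyogenes guide RNA scaffold, so that a user-supplied target sequence can be inserted to produce a complete sgRNA. The 678 bp DsRed2 insert, cloned between EcoRI sites, carries a silent G417A substitution that removes an internal BbsI site. The likely reason is to keep BbsI usable for guide cloning, although the record does not spell this out.

The second expression unit is driven by a CMV enhancer, chicken β-actin promoter and hybrid intron. It encodes human codon-optimized S. pyogenes Cas9 (annotated as contiguous N- and C-terminal portions) followed by a nucleoplasmin nuclear localization signal, then DsRed2, and ends in a bovine growth hormone polyadenylation signal. A short unannotated gap separates the NLS from DsRed2. The record does not identify the linking element, though the stated purpose is co-expression of the two proteins. Red fluorescence therefore marks transfected cells expressing Cas9, allowing their identification or sorting during transient genome editing, which the associated publication applies to large DNA fragment deletion.

In bacteria the plasmid is maintained at high copy through a ColE1/pUC-type origin and selected with ampicillin via β-lactamase. A filamentous phage origin (called f1 or M13 in the two annotations), a single AAV2 ITR and small bom and rop fragments are backbone remnants. The sequencing-derived and depositor sequence records differ by one nucleotide in length and are otherwise annotated equivalently.
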