Addgene plasmid #112219: pX458-DsRed2
Purpose: Cloning backbone for sgRNA, co-expresses human optimized S. pyogenes Cas9 and DsRed2
Depositing lab: Yinming Liang. Depositing organization: Xinxiang Medical University. Publication: Speed genome editing by transient CRISPR/Cas9 targeting and large DNA fragment deletion. Luo J, Lu L, Gu Y, Huang R, Gui L, Li S, Qi X, Zheng W, Chao T, Zheng Q, Liang Y, Zhang L. J Biotechnol. 2018 Jun 7;281:11-20. doi: 10.1016/j.jbiotec.2018.06.308. PubMed 29886029.
Backbone
  Vector backbone: pX458
  Backbone manufacturer: Feng Zhang (Addgene plasmid # 48138)
  Total vector size (bp): 9300
  Vector type: Mammalian Expression, CRISPR
Growth in bacteria
  Bacterial resistance: Ampicillin, 100 μg/mL
  Growth temperature: 37°C
  Growth strain: DH5alpha
  Copy number: High Copy
Gene/Insert
  Gene/Insert name: DsRed2
  Species: Synthetic
  Insert size (bp): 678
  Mutation: DsRed2 contains a silent nucleotide substitution G417A in order to eliminate the intrinsic BbsI site
  Cloning method: Restriction Enzyme; 5′ cloning site EcoRI (not destroyed); 3′ cloning site EcoRI (not destroyed)
  Sequencing primers: 5′ CCTGCCGCCTTCAAGTACTT; 3′ GGAAAGGACAGTGGGAGTGG
Terms and licenses: Academic/Nonprofit Terms; Industry Terms: Not Available to Industry
How to cite: pX458-DsRed2 was a gift from Yinming Liang (Addgene plasmid # 112219 ; http://n2t.net/addgene:112219 ; RRID:Addgene_112219)
