>Addgene plasmid #112219 | pX458-DsRed2 | depositor partial sequence | sequence record 211356 | DsRed2 gene
ATGGCCTCCTCCGAGAACGTCATCACCGAGTTCATGCGCTTCAAGGTGCGCATGGAGGGCACCGTGAACG
GCCACGAGTTCGAGATCGAGGGCGAGGGCGAGGGCCGCCCCTACGAGGGCCACAACACCGTGAAGCTGAA
GGTGACCAAGGGCGGCCCCCTGCCCTTCGCCTGGGACATCCTGTCCCCCCAGTTCCAGTACGGCTCCAAG
GTGTACGTGAAGCACCCCGCCGACATCCCCGACTACAAGAAGCTGTCCTTCCCCGAGGGCTTCAAGTGGG
AGCGCGTGATGAACTTCGAGGACGGCGGCGTGGCGACCGTGACCCAGGACTCCTCCCTGCAGGACGGCTG
CTTCATCTACAAGGTGAAGTTCATCGGCGTGAACTTCCCCTCCGACGGCCCCGTGATGCAGAAGAAAACC
ATGGGCTGGGAGGCCTCCACCGAGCGCCTGTACCCCCGCGACGGCGTGCTGAAGGGCGAGACCCACAAGG
CCCTGAAGCTGAAGGACGGCGGCCACTACCTGGTGGAGTTCAAGTCCATCTACATGGCCAAGAAGCCCGT
GCAGCTGCCCGGCTACTACTACGTGGACGCCAAGCTGGACATCACCTCCCACAACGAGGACTACACCATC
GTGGAGCAGTACGAGCGCACCGAGGGCCGCCACCACCTGTTCCTGTAG
